>Addgene plasmid #22596 | Flag-HA-USP1 | addgene full sequence | sequence record 132798 | Addgene NGS Result
AGCGCCCAATACGCAAACCGCCTCTCCCCGCGCGTTGGCCGATTCATTAATGCAGCTGGCACGACAGGTT
TCCCGACTGGAAAGCGGGCAGTGAGCGCAACGCAATTAATGTGAGTTAGCTCACTCATTAGGCACCCCAG
GCTTTACACTTTATGCTTCCGGCTCGTATGTTGTGTGGAATTGTGAGCGGATAACAATTTCACAATTCTC
CCCAGCTCTTTCTGCGCTGTCCATAATGAACTATTTCAGGAGTATTGGAGTATGTGGATTCAAAACAGTG
GCTAATTGAGTCAGGATTACTTAATATTCGACTCCTACCCTCAGAATGTTGTTCTCCAACTTCAAGAAAC
TGTTACCCATGAAAGACCCCCGCTGACGGGTAGTCAATCACTCAGAGGAGACCCTCCCAAGGAACAGCGA
GACCACAAGTCGGATGCAACTGCAAGAGGGTTTATTGGATACACGGGTACCCGGGCGACGCAGTCTATCG
GAGGACTGGCGCGCCGAGTGAGGGGTTGTGGGCTCTTTTATTGAGCTCGGGGAGCAGAAGCGCGCGAACA
GAAGCGAGAAGCGAACTGATTGGTTAGTTCAAATAAGGCACAGGGTCATTTCAGGTCCTTGGGGCACCCT
GGAAACATCTGATGGTTCTCTAGCTTGCCAAACCTACAGGTGGGGTCTTTCATTCCCCCCTTTTTCTGGA
GACTAAATAAAATCTTTTATTTTATCGATGCATGGGGTCGTGCGCTCCTTTCGGTCGGGCGCTGCGGGTC
GTGGGGCGGGCGTCAGGCACCGGGCTTGCGGGTCATGCACCAGGTGCGCGGTCCTTCGGGCACCTCGACG
TCGGCGGTGACGGTGAAGCCGAGCCGCTCGTAGAAGGGGAGGTTGCGGGGCGCGGAGGTCTCCAGGAAGG
CGGGCACCCCGGCGCGCTCGGCCGCCTCCACTCCGGGGAGCACGACGGCGCTGCCCAGACCCTTGCCCTG
GTGGTCGGGCGAGACGCCGACGGTGGCCAGGAACCACGCGGGCTCCTTGGGCCGGTGCGGCGCCAGGAGG
CCTTCCATCTGTTGCTGCGCGGCCAGCCGGGAACCGCTCAACTCGGCCATGCGCGGGCCGATCTCGGCGA
ACACCGCCCCCGCTTCGACGCTCTCCGGCGTGGTCCAGACCGCCACCGCGGCGCCGTCGTCCGCGACCCA
CACCTTGCCGATGTCGAGCCCGACGCGCGTGAGGAAGAGTTCTTGCAGCTCGGTGACCCGCTCGATGTGG
CGGTCCGGATCGACGGTGTGGCGCGTGGCGGGGTAGTCGGCGAACGCGGCGGCGAGGGTGCGTACGGCCC
TGGGGACGTCGTCGCGGGTGGCGAGGCGCACCGTGGGCTTGTACTCGGTCATGGTAAGCTTGGGCTGCAG
GTCGAAAGGCCCGGAGATGAGGAAGAGGAGAACAGCGCGGCAGACGTGCGCTTTTGAAGCGTGCAGAATG
CCGGGCCTCCGGAGGACCTTCGGGCGCCCGCCCCGCCCCTGAGCCCGCCCCTGAGCCCGCCCCCGGACCC
ACCCCTTCCCAGCCTCTGAGCCCAGAAAGCGAAGGAGCAAAGCTGCTATTGGCCGCTGCCCCAAAGGCCT
ACCCGCTTCCATTGCTCAGCGGTGCTGTCCATCTGCACGAGACTAGTGAGACGTGCTACTTCCATTTGTC
ACGTCCTGCACGACGCGAGCTGCGGGGCGGGGGGGAACTTCCTGACTAGGGGAGGAGTAGAAGGTGGCGC
GAAGGGGCCACCAAAGAACGGAGCCGGTTGGCGCCTACCGGTGGATGTGGAATGTGTGCGAGGCCAGAGG
CCACTTGTGTAGCGCCAAGTGCCCAGCGGGGCTGCTAAAGCGCATGCTCCAGACTGCCTTGGGAAAAGCG
CCTCCCCTACCCGGTAGAATTCGTTATCGAACCACTTTGTACAAGAAAGTTGGGTATAATTTCTTATAAA
ATAGCAAGTAAGGAGTAGAAGTAGGAGATGTAGAAGGGGAAAGAGAATTCAGAAAGTCCTTCTCTTCAGT
AACTTTGACTTCAGAATCATCAAAAAGCAACCACTTCCCCTCATACTCCTTTAAGCTTTGCACTACGTAT
GAAATTTTGTTCTCAAATCCACTAATATTAATGCCTGTTTGGTCACTGGATTCCTTGTTTCTATCAGATT
CATGGGTCCCAGTAGTATCACTAGTCTCAGAATTTCTATTTTCAGCAAACGCTGTACTAGCAACCTTATC
AGGATTAGAGGCTTTGTTGTATAGCTCATAATCTGCTTTGCTCTTTTGTCCTCCAAGAAGTCCAATAGCT
TCTACATTTTTTTTGTTCAAAACTTTACTTGGCTGTGTATTTCCACCAACTCTAATTGACACTTCTTCAT
CATTATAATTCTCAACCACACCCCTTGCTTCCTCCTCATTCAATGGTTCTGGCTTACCTATTTCACACAT
TTGGTCAACCACAAAATTTCCTTTATCTAGTTCTAAACTGTTAAGGTCAGTGACTTTAACAGAAGCAGTG
TAATGCCCACTACTAATTGTAATGCCACTATGCATCACAACCGCAAATAATCCATAGCTGTCGTTAGTTG
GCTTTGTGCTCCATTCTTCTAGTGACAATTTAAGAGGTGTCAATAAAGGAGTGTTGATCTTGGAAAGTCC
ACCACCATAACAATCAAACTCCAAACCACTAGCAGCAAAGCACTTCAAATGAATAGTTATAACTTCAGGC
ATTTTGTCAAACAAAAGACTTCGTTCAGCTTCAGTATAATGATGGCAGTTTTCACAGAAATATTTATCTT
CTCCTACAATCCTTTCTACTGAAGCAAATTGTGAAATTGCCCATCTCAGGGTCTTCATTTCTGTTTTTGG
CTCTGGAGAAATTTCAGAACTCTCCTCTACTTTGGAAAGCTCATCTTCTTGTACTGGCACACTGATGTCT
TGAAAATCTTCTCTTCTTTCTGTTAAACTTTCACATTCCAAGCAACGCGTCCTTAATACCAGCTGACCTT
GAAATAATTTCTCCACTAGCTCAAAACCAATTTGTTCTTCACCTTTGTTTATGGGTTTAACTTCATTAAC
ATTTACAGGTGTAACAGTATTTCCTGGAGATTCAAGTCCACAACCATTAGTTGTGTTATCACTTTCACAC
TTCCCCAAGTCCTCTTCAGGATCACATTCATTTTCTTTAGATTGTCCTTTGACTCCTTGGTTTGTTGTTA
TTTTTCCCAGACTACAAAATTTAGAAAGAATGCTGGGTTGCTTAGTTGCAGACTTTAACCAATTTATTTT
AACTCTTGATTTCTTTTGTGAGGGTCTTGGACTCTCATTTTCAGAAATATACTTGGGAATTATTTTAGGA
GGACTCTCTAATGTATCACTTGTAGCTTTTCTTTTTGATCTAGTTTGTCTCTGGTTCTCTTCCAATGACT
GGTGTTCCTTGGATAATTTAACTTTTTTCTTCATGTTACCAAATTCAGTGTCACTTTTTCTTTTCCCATT
TCCTTTTGGGAGTTTCTCTTTAAAGTCTTCAGAATGCCTCATACTGTCCATCTCTATGCTGTTAATACCA
TTCATTTCCTCTTTCGGATGAGGTATTTCTTCTACCTTAGTAGGTAATTCTGCCACATTTTTTACTTCTT
CTTTTTTTAGGAGTTGGCATGTTTCTTGAATGTTTCCCAAAATACATTGTAATACTTCCTGTGCATCATG
CTGTAGATATCCTTCATACATAGGGTTGAGTTCCCTCAGTGTGTTAAGCAGTCGCCTTGGCTGAGTGGCA
AGTTCATCAGTATATTTCTCTGGATTTAAGAGAAAACTAGCCTGGAGCTGTTCAACCGAAATGATTAAGG
ACTGTAAACTGCATATCAATTCATAACTTGCCAAAGAATCTTCTTTGCAATTTCCCTTGTCTTTTTGATT
GGCTTCATCCTTTAGAGCTTCTTTCTTCCTTGAAATAATATTAAATAAGTGCTTTACTCCAGATTTAAAA
CCGGGACAAAAATATAATACCTGAAGTATACTATTAAGATAGCAAGTATTGCCGAGATTATTCAGTCCCA
CAAATGGTAACAAGTTTTCTCTCTTCTCACAGTTTATAGGTGAAGACTGTGCTGCAGGAACAACTTGATC
AATTTCAGATGCTCTATATTCAGAAGCTTTTTCTTCATTTTCTTGAGAATCTGTGAAATCCAAAGCTCTC
TTAGTTTCCTTTTTCTGAAAAAACTTTAAGGAAAGTCTGTTTTTCTTTGAAGGGCTACCTCTTGAAAGTC
CATTACTTTCACTAGGTATGACACCAGGCATGCCAACTTTTTTGTACAAACTTGTTTGATAACCTCGAGC
AGCGTAATCTGGAACATCGTATGGGTATCCTCCATCGAGCTTGTCATCGTCATCCTTGTAGTCCATGGTG
GCAGATCCCCGGAGGCTGGATCGGTCCCGGTGTCTTCTATGGAGGTCAAAACAGCGTGGATGGCGTCTCC
AGGCGATCTGACGGTTCACTAAACGAGCTCGTCGACGATCTCTATCACTGATAGGGAGATCTCTATCACT
GATAGGGAGAGCTCTGCTTATATAGACCTCCCACCGTACACGCCTACCGCCCATTTGCGTCAATGGGGCG
GAGTTGTTACGACATTTTGGAAAGTCCCGTTGATTTTGGTGCCAAAACAAACTCCCATTGACGTCAATGG
GGTGGAGACTTGGAAATCCCCGTGAGTCAAACCGCTATCCACGCCCATTGATGTACTGCCAAAACCGCAT
CACCATGGTAATAGCGATGACTAATACGTAGATGTACTGCCAAGTAGGAAAGTCCCATAAGGTCATGTAC
TGGGCATAATGCCAGGCGGGCCATTTACCGTCATTGACGTCAATAGGGGGCGTACTTGGCATATGATACA
CTTGATGTACTGCCAAGTGGGCAGTTTACCGTAAATACTCCACCCATTGACGTCAATGGAAAGTCCCTAT
TGGCGTTACTATGGGAACATACGTCATTATTGACGTCAATGGGCGGGGGTCGTTGGGCGGTCAGCCAGGC
GGGCCATTTACCGTAAGTTATGTAACGCGGAACTCCATATATGGGCTATGAACTAATGACCCCGTAATTG
ATTACTATTAATAACTAGTCAATAATCAATGTCAAGGATCTAATTCCGGCGCCTAGAGAAGGAGTGAGGG
CTGGATAAAGGGAGGATCGAGGCGGGGTCGAACGAGGAGGTTCAAGGGGGAGAGACGGGGCGGATGGAGG
AAGAGGAGGCGGAGGCTTAGGGTGTACAAAGGGCTTGACCCAGGGAGGGGGGTCAAAAGCCAAGGCTTCC
CAGGTCACGATGTAGGGGACCTGGTCTGGGTGTCCATGCGGGCCAGGTGAAAAGACCTTGATCTTAACCT
GGGTGATGAGGTCTCGGTTAAAGGTGCCGTCTCGCGGCCATCCGACGTTAAAGGTTGGCCATTCTGCAGA
GCAGAAGGTAACCCAACGTCTCTTCTTGACATCTACCGACTGGTTGTGAGCGATCCGCTCGACATCTTTC
CAGTGACCTAAGGTCAAACTTAAGGGAGTGGTAACAGTCTGGCCCTAATTTTCAGACAAATACAGAAACA
CAGTCAGACAGAGACAACACAGAACGATGCTGCAGCGCTGCAGCAGACAAGACGCGCGGCTTCGGTTCCA
AACCGAAAGCAAAAATTCAGACGGAGGCGGGAACTGTTTTAGGTTCTCGTCTCCTACCAGAACCACATAT
CCTGACGGGGTCGGATTCCACATCGACTCCCTTCCTCAGGTCGGGCCACAAAAACGGCCCCCAAAGTCCC
TGGGACGTCTCCCAGGGTTGCGGCCGGGTGTTCAGAACTCGTCAGTTCCACCACGGGTCCGCCAGATACA
GAGCTAGTTAGCTAACTAGTACAGACGCAGGCGCAAACATTAGATGCCGGCACAAACACGCACAAAGACA
GAGACAGACACGAAACGACCGCTGGCCAGCTTACCTCCCGGCGGGGGGGTCGGTGGTCCCTGGGCAGGGG
TCTCCAAATCTCGGTGGAACCTCCAAATGAAAGACCCCCGAGGTGGGCAGTCAATCAATCTGAGGAGACC
CTCCCAAGGATCAGCGAGTCCACGATTCGGATGCAAACAGCAAGAGGCTTTATTGGGAATACGGGTACCC
GGGCGACGCAGTCTATCGGAGGACTGGCGCGCCGAGTGAGGGGTTGTGGGCTCTTTTATTGAGCTCGGGG
AGCAGAAGCGCGCGAACAGAAGCGAGAAGCGAACTGATTGGTTAGTTCAAATAAGGCACAGGGTCATTTC
AGGTCCTTGGGGCACCCTGGAAACATCTGATGGTTCTCTAGAAACTGCTGAGGGCGGGACCGCATCTGGG
GACCATCTGTTCTTGGCCCTGAGCCGGGGCAGGAACTGCTTACCACAGATATCCTGTTTGGCCCATATTC
TGCTGTCTCTCTGTTCCTAACCTTGATCTGAACTTCTCTATTCTCAGTTATGTATTTTCCATGCCTTGCA
AAATGGCGTTACTTAAGCTAGCTTGCCAAACCTACAGGTGGGGTCTTTCATTCCCCCCTTTTTCTGGAGA
CTAAATAAAATCTTTTATTTTATCTATGGCTCGTACTCTATAGGCTTCAGCTGGTGATATTGTTGAGTCA
AAACTAGAGCCTGGACCACTGATATCCTGTCTTTAACAAATTGGACTAATCGCCTCTACGCCGGACGCAT
CGTGGCCGGCATCACCGGCGCCACAGGTGCGGTTGCTGGCGCCTATATCGCCGACATCACCGATGGGGAA
GATCGGGCTCGCCACTTCGGGCTCATGAGCGCTTGTTTCGGCGTGGGTATGGTGGCAGGCCCCGTGGCCG
GGGGACTGTTGGGCGCCATCTCCTTGCATGCACCATTCCTTGCGCCGTCGTTTTACAACGTCGTGACTGG
GAAAACCCTGGCGTTACCCAACTTAATCGCCTTGCAGCACATCCCCCTTTCGCCAGCTGGCGTAATAGCG
AAGAGGCCCGCACCGATCGCCCTTCCCAACAGTTGCGCAGCCTGAATGGCGAATGGCGCCTGATGCGGTA
TTTTCTCCTTACGCATCTGTGCGGTATTTCACACCGCATATGGTGCACTCTCAGTACAATCTGCTCTGAT
GCCGCATAGTTAAGCCAGCCCCGACACCCGCCAACACCCGCTGACGCGCCCTGACGGGCTTGTCTGCTCC
CGGCATCCGCTTACAGACAAGCTGTGACCGTCTCCGGGAGCTGCATGTGTCAGAGGTTTTCACCGTCATC
ACCGAAACGCGCGAGACGAAAGGGCCTCGTGATACGCCTATTTTTATAGGTTAATGTCATGATAATAATG
GTTTCTTAGACGTCAGGTGGCACTTTTCGGGGAAATGTGCGCGGAACCCCTATTTGTTTATTTTTCTAAA
TACATTCAAATATGTATCCGCTCATGAGACAATAACCCTGATAAATGCTTCAATAATATTGAAAAAGGAA
GAGTATGAGTATTCAACATTTCCGTGTCGCCCTTATTCCCTTTTTTGCGGCATTTTGCCTTCCTGTTTTT
GCTCACCCAGAAACGCTGGTGAAAGTAAAAGATGCTGAAGATCAGTTGGGTGCACGAGTGGGTTACATCG
AACTGGATCTCAACAGCGGTAAGATCCTTGAGAGTTTTCGCCCCGAAGAACGTTTTCCAATGATGAGCAC
TTTTAAAGTTCTGCTATGTGGCGCGGTATTATCCCGTATTGACGCCGGGCAAGAGCAACTCGGTCGCCGC
ATACACTATTCTCAGAATGACTTGGTTGAGTACTCACCAGTCACAGAAAAGCATCTTACGGATGGCATGA
CAGTAAGAGAATTATGCAGTGCTGCCATAACCATGAGTGATAACACTGCGGCCAACTTACTTCTGACAAC
GATCGGAGGACCGAAGGAGCTAACCGCTTTTTTGCACAACATGGGGGATCATGTAACTCGCCTTGATCGT
TGGGAACCGGAGCTGAATGAAGCCATACCAAACGACGAGCGTGACACCACGATGCCTGTAGCAATGGCAA
CAACGTTGCGCAAACTATTAACTGGCGAACTACTTACTCTAGCTTCCCGGCAACAATTAATAGACTGGAT
GGAGGCGGATAAAGTTGCAGGACCACTTCTGCGCTCGGCCCTTCCGGCTGGCTGGTTTATTGCTGATAAA
TCTGGAGCCGGTGAGCGTGGGTCTCGCGGTATCATTGCAGCACTGGGGCCAGATGGTAAGCCCTCCCGTA
TCGTAGTTATCTACACGACGGGGAGTCAGGCAACTATGGATGAACGAAATAGACAGATCGCTGAGATAGG
TGCCTCACTGATTAAGCATTGGTAACTGTCAGACCAAGTTTACTCATATATACTTTAGATTGATTTAAAA
CTTCATTTTTAATTTAAAAGGATCTAGGTGAAGATCCTTTTTGATAATCTCATGACCAAAATCCCTTAAC
GTGAGTTTTCGTTCCACTGAGCGTCAGACCCCGTAGAAAAGATCAAAGGATCTTCTTGAGATCCTTTTTT
TCTGCGCGTAATCTGCTGCTTGCAAACAAAAAAACCACCGCTACCAGCGGTGGTTTGTTTGCCGGATCAA
GAGCTACCAACTCTTTTTCCGAAGGTAACTGGCTTCAGCAGAGCGCAGATACCAAATACTGTTCTTCTAG
TGTAGCCGTAGTTAGGCCACCACTTCAAGAACTCTGTAGCACCGCCTACATACCTCGCTCTGCTAATCCT
GTTACCAGTGGCTGCTGCCAGTGGCGATAAGTCGTGTCTTACCGGGTTGGACTCAAGACGATAGTTACCG
GATAAGGCGCAGCGGTCGGGCTGAACGGGGGGTTCGTGCACACAGCCCAGCTTGGAGCGAACGACCTACA
CCGAACTGAGATACCTACAGCGTGAGCTATGAGAAAGCGCCACGCTTCCCGAAGGGAGAAAGGCGGACAG
GTATCCGGTAAGCGGCAGGGTCGGAACAGGAGAGCGCACGAGGGAGCTTCCAGGGGGAAACGCCTGGTAT
CTTTATAGTCCTGTCGGGTTTCGCCACCTCTGACTTGAGCGTCGATTTTTGTGATGCTCGTCAGGGGGGC
GGAGCCTATGGAAAAACGCCAGCAACGCGGCCTTTTTACGGTTCCTGGCCTTTTGCTGGCCTTTTGCTCA
CATGTTCTTTCCTGCGTTATCCCCTGATTCTGTGGATAACCGTATTACCGCCTTTGAGTGAGCTGATACC
GCTCGCCGCAGCCGAACGACCGAGCGCAGCGAGTCAGTGAGCGAGGAAGCGGAAG
Features (pLannotate 1.2.2; 29 found; start..end, strand, type, name):
      2..94      +  CDS            lacI (fragment): lac repressor; lacI; The lac repressor binds to the lac operator to inhibit transcription in E. coli. This inhibition can be relieved by adding lactose or isopropyl-β-D-thiogalactopyranoside (IPTG).
    107..128     +  protein_bind   CAP binding site: CAP binding activates transcription in the presence of cAMP. E. coli catabolite activator protein
    143..173     +  promoter       lac promoter: promoter for the E. coli lac operon
    181..197     +  protein_bind   lac operator: The lac repressor binds to the lac operator to inhibit transcription in E. coli. This inhibition can be relieved by adding lactose or isopropyl-β-D-thiogalactopyranoside (IPTG). lac repressor encoded by lacI
    359..653     -  LTR            3' LTR (ΔU3) (fragment): self-inactivating 3' long terminal repeat (LTR) from Moloney murine leukemia virus
    650..684     -  LTR            3' LTR (ΔU3) (fragment): self-inactivating 3' long terminal repeat (LTR) from Moloney murine leukemia virus
    783..1382    -  CDS            PuroR: puromycin N-acetyltransferase; pac from Streptomyces alboniger; confers resistance to puromycin
   1403..1902    -  promoter       PGK promoter: mouse phosphoglycerate kinase 1 promoter
   1921..1945    +  protein_bind   attB2: mutant version of attB; recombination site for the Gateway® BP reaction BP Clonase™
   1947..4301    -  CDS            USP1: UBP1_HUMAN - Experimental evidence at protein level: Swiss-Prot protein existence level 1. Negative regulator of DNA damage repair which specifically deubiquitinates monoubiquitinated FANCD2 (PubMed:15694335). Also involved in PCNA-mediated translesion synthesis (TLS) by deubiquitinating monoubiquitinated PCNA (PubMed:16531995). Has almost no deubiquitinating activity by itself and requires the interaction with WDR48 to have a high activity (PubMed:18082604, PubMed:26388029). From Homo sapiens (Human).
   4307..4324    -  protein_bind   attB1 (fragment): mutant version of attB; core recombination site for the Gateway® BP reaction BP Clonase™
   4341..4367    -  CDS            3xHA (fragment): three tandem HA epitope tags
   4380..4400    -  CDS            FLAG (fragment): FLAG® epitope tag, followed by an enterokinase cleavage site
   4477..4510    -  promoter       TRE3GV promoter (fragment): 3rd-generation Tet-responsive promoter that can be activated by binding of Tet-On® 3G, optimized for retroviral and lentiviral vectors
   4518..4537    -  promoter       PLtetO-1 promoter (fragment): modified phage lambda PL promoter with tet operator sites (Lutz and Bujard, 1997)
   4539..4558    -  promoter       PLtetO-1 promoter (fragment): modified phage lambda PL promoter with tet operator sites (Lutz and Bujard, 1997)
   4560..4763    -  promoter       CMV promoter: human cytomegalovirus (CMV) immediate early promoter
   4764..5143    -  enhancer       CMV enhancer: human cytomegalovirus immediate early enhancer
   5158..5574    -  CDS            gag (truncated): truncated Moloney murine leukemia virus (MMLV) gag gene lacking the start codon
   5641..5982    -  misc_feature   MESV Ψ: packaging signal of murine embryonic stem cell virus
   6046..6562    -  LTR            5' LTR: 5' long terminal repeat from murine embryonic stem cell virus
   6604..6702    -  CDS            env (fragment): murine leukemia virus gPr80 envelope polyprotein precursor; env; proteolytically cleaved into gp70SU and p15TM subunits
   6703..6904    +  CDS            TcR (fragment): tetracycline efflux protein; tet; confers resistance to tetracycline
   6904..7053    +  CDS            lacZα (fragment): LacZα fragment of β-galactosidase; lacZ fragment
   7059..7158    -  misc_feature   bom (fragment): basis of mobility region from pBR322
   7260..7295    -  CDS            rop (fragment): Rop protein, which maintains plasmids at low copy number; rop
   7390..7494    +  promoter       AmpR promoter: bla
   7495..8355    +  CDS            AmpR: β-lactamase; bla; confers resistance to ampicillin, carbenicillin, and related antibiotics
   8526..9114    +  rep_origin     ori: high-copy-number ColE1/pMB1/pBR322/pUC origin of replication
