[The description below was written by a language model from this plasmid's Addgene catalogue record and pLannotate feature annotations shown in this document.]
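Description:
Flag-HA-USP1 is a retroviral mammalian expression plasmid of about 9.3 kb, built by a Gateway LR reaction that moved the human USP1 (ubiquitin specific peptidase 1) open reading frame, derived from an ORFeome collection clone, into the destination vector pDEST_Tet_ON_CMV_N_FLAG_HA_PGK_puro. It is propagated in E. coli as a high-copy plasmid through a ColE1/pUC-type origin and selected with ampicillin via the β-lactamase gene. The short lacI, lacZα, TcR, rop and bom fragments picked up by the annotation are backbone remnants rather than functional units.

The viral cassette is framed by a murine embryonic stem cell virus 5' LTR and a Moloney-type 3' LTR annotated as U3-deleted (self-inactivating). The MESV Ψ packaging signal and a truncated gag segment allow the transcript to be packaged when the viral proteins are supplied in trans. Internally, a CMV enhancer/promoter is followed by short tet operator-like matches, in keeping with the "Tet_ON_CMV" backbone name and suggesting tetracycline-regulatable expression. The record does not spell out which regulator cell line or system this requires. This promoter drives an N-terminal FLAG and HA tandem tag fused, across the attB1 site, to wild-type USP1, with attB2 downstream. A separate mouse PGK promoter expresses puromycin N-acetyltransferase, so transduced cells can be selected to make stable lines.

USP1 is a deubiquitinating enzyme that acts on monoubiquitinated FANCD2 and PCNA and depends on WDR48 for high activity. The dual epitope tag suits affinity purification of the protein and its partners, consistent with the construct's origin in a study mapping interaction partners of human deubiquitinating enzymes.
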