Addgene plasmid #22596: Flag-HA-USP1
Depositing lab: Wade Harper. Depositing organization: Harvard Medical School. Publication: Defining the human deubiquitinating enzyme interaction landscape. Sowa ME, Bennett EJ, Gygi SP, Harper JW. Cell. 2009 Jul 23. 138(2):389-403. 10.1016/j.cell.2009.04.042 PubMed 19615732.
Backbone
  Vector backbone: pDEST_Tet_ON_CMV_N_FLAG_HA_PGK_puro
  Backbone manufacturer: Harper_Lab
  Vector type: Mammalian Expression, Retroviral
  Selectable markers: Puromycin
Growth in bacteria
  Bacterial resistance: Ampicillin, 100 μg/mL
  Growth temperature: 37°C
  Growth strain: DH5alpha
  Copy number: High Copy
Gene/Insert
  Gene/Insert name: USP1 (alt names: ubiquitin specific peptidase 1; UBP)
  Species: H. sapiens (human)
  Mutation: None
  GenBank ID: BC050525.1
  Entrez Gene: USP1 (a.k.a. UBP)
  Tag / fusion protein: HA (N terminal on backbone); FLAG (N terminal on backbone)
  Cloning method: Gateway Cloning; 5′ cloning site GATEWAY_LR (unknown if destroyed); 3′ cloning site GATEWAY_LR (unknown if destroyed)
  Sequencing primers: 5′ CMV_forward
Resource information
  A portion of this plasmid was derived from a plasmid made by: Marc_Vidal_Orfeome_collection
Terms and licenses: Academic/Nonprofit Terms; Industry Terms: Not Available to Industry
How to cite: Flag-HA-USP1 was a gift from Wade Harper (Addgene plasmid # 22596 ; http://n2t.net/addgene:22596 ; RRID:Addgene_22596)
