>Addgene plasmid #22596 | Flag-HA-USP1 | addgene partial sequence | sequence record 28397 | 22596 with CMV-F
AGCTCTCCCTATCAGTGATAGAGATCTCCCTATCAGTGATAGAGATCGTCGACGAGCTCGTTTAGTGAAC
CGTCAGATCGCCTGGAGACGCCATCCACGCTGTTTTGACCTCCATAGAAGACACCGGGACCGATCCAGCC
TCCGGGGATCTGCCACCATGGACTACAAGGATGACGATGACAAGCTCGATGGAGGATACCCATACGATGT
TCCAGATTACGCTGCTCGAGGTTATCAAACAAGTTTGTACAAAAAAGTTGGCATGCCTGGTGTCATACCT
AGTGAAAGTAATGGACTTTCAAGAGGTAGCCCTTCAAAGAAAAACAGACTTTCCTTAAAGTTTTTTCAGA
AAAAGGAAACTAAGAGAGCTTTGGATTTCACAGATTCTCAAGAAAATGAAGAAAAAGCTTCTGAATATAG
AGCATCTGAAATTGATCAAGTTGTTCCTGCAGCACAGTCTTCACCTATAAACTGTGAGAAGAGAGAAAAC
TTGTTACCATTTGTGGGACTGAATAATCTCGGCAATACTTGCTATCTTAATAGTATACTTCAGGTATTAT
ATTTTTGTCCCGGTTTTAAATCTGGAGTAAAGCACTTATTTAATATTATTTCAAGGAAGAAAGAAGCTCT
AAAGGATGAAGCCNATCAAAAAGACAAGGGAAATTGCAAAGAAGATTCTTTGGCAAGTTATGAATTGATA
TGCAGTTT
